>Addgene plasmid #8448 | Mouse c-myc (exons II and III) | addgene partial sequence | sequence record 17325 | 8448 with M13R
TTCCTTTGTGGCGTTGGAAACACCGCAGACAGCCGCGACGATGCCCCTCAACGTGAACTTCACCAACGGG
AACTATGACCTCTACTACGACTCCGTACAGCCCTATTTCATCTGCGACGAGGAAGAGAATTTCTATCACC
AGCAACAGCAGAGCGAGCTGCAGCCGCCCGCGCCCAGTGAGGATATCTGGAAGAAATTCGAGCTGCTTCC
CACCCCGCCCCTGTCCCCGAGCCGCCGCTCCGGGCTCTGCTCTCCATCCTATGTTGCGGTCGCTACGTCC
TTCTCCCCAAGGGAAGACGATGACTGAGGCGGTGGCAACTTCTCCACCGCCGATCAACTGGAGATGATGA
CCGAGTTACGTGGAGGAGACATGGTGAACCAGAGCTTCATCTGCGATCCTGACGACGAGACCTTCATCTA
GAACATCATCATCCAGGACTGTATGTGGAGCGGTTTCTCAACCGCTGCCAAGCTGGTCTCGGAGAAGCTG
GCCTC
