[The description below was written by a language model from this plasmid's Addgene catalogue record.]
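Description:
Mouse c-myc (exons II and III) is a small bacterial cloning plasmid built on the Promega pSP64 backbone (about 3 kb), carrying a roughly 1.4 kb mouse Myc cDNA fragment. It is maintained in E. coli as a high-copy plasmid under ampicillin selection. The record catalogues it as a bacterial expression vector. However, pSP64 is generally known as an in vitro transcription vector, in which a phage SP6 promoter sits next to the polylinker so that RNA can be synthesised from a cloned insert. No feature table accompanies the entry, so the promoter, the origin of replication and the orientation of the insert relative to any promoter are not documented here.

The insert comprises only exons II and III of murine c-myc, the two exons that contain the protein-coding region of the gene, and it lacks the non-coding first exon. It was placed between SacI and HindIII sites, both of which remain intact, so the fragment can be excised and moved into other vectors. The record notes that the fragment was recloned from an earlier mouse c-myc cDNA clone. No epitope tags, reporters or eukaryotic regulatory elements are listed.

The associated publication examined how adding constitutive c-myc expression to Abelson murine leukemia virus shifts the tumours it induces from pre-B-cell lymphomas to plasmacytomas. In that context the plasmid most plausibly serves as a source of mouse c-myc coding sequence for subcloning, or as a template for making probes or transcripts, although the record does not state its specific use.
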