Addgene plasmid #8448: Mouse c-myc (exons II and III)
Depositing lab: Frederic Mushinski. Depositing organization: National Cancer Institute (NCI). Publication: Addition of constitutive c-myc expression to Abelson murine leukemia virus changes the phenotype of the cells transformed by the virus from pre-B-cell lymphomas to plasmacytomas. Weissinger EM, Mischak H, Goodnight J, Davidson WF, Mushinski JF. Mol Cell Biol 1993 Apr;13(4):2578-85. PubMed 8455630.
Backbone
  Vector backbone: pSP64
  Backbone manufacturer: Promega
  Backbone size w/o insert (bp): 3000
  Vector type: Bacterial Expression
Growth in bacteria
  Bacterial resistance: Ampicillin, 100 μg/mL
  Growth temperature: 37°C
  Growth strain: DH5alpha
  Copy number: High Copy
Gene/Insert
  Gene/Insert name: Mouse c-myc (exons II and III) (alt names: myc; c-myc)
  Species: M. musculus (mouse)
  Insert size (bp): 1400
  Mutation: Exons II and III only
  Entrez Gene: Myc (a.k.a. Myc2, Niard, Nird, bHLHe39)
  Cloning method: Restriction Enzyme; 5′ cloning site SacI (not destroyed); 3′ cloning site HindIII (not destroyed)
  Sequencing primers: 5′ M13 Reverse
Resource information
  A portion of this plasmid was derived from a plasmid made by: Recloned from Kenneth Marcu's M54 cDNA described in Nature 1984 Aug 2-8;310(5976):423-5.
Terms and licenses: Academic/Nonprofit Terms; Industry Terms: Not Available to Industry
How to cite: Mouse c-myc (exons II and III) was a gift from Frederic Mushinski (Addgene plasmid # 8448 ; http://n2t.net/addgene:8448 ; RRID:Addgene_8448)
